Addgene plasmid #71188: pSGE_240_pAGW_V5
Purpose: (Empty Backbone) Gateway destination vector
Depositing lab: Alexander Stark. Depositing organization: Research Institute of Molecular Pathology (IMP). Publication: Transcriptional regulators form diverse groups with context-dependent regulatory functions. Stampfel G, Kazmar T, Frank O, Wienerroither S, Reiter F, Stark A. Nature. 2015 Nov 9. doi: 10.1038/nature15545. PubMed 26550828.
Backbone
  Vector backbone: pSGE_240_pAGW_V5
  Vector type: Gateway
  Tag / fusion protein: V5 (N terminal on backbone); Gal4 DBD (N terminal on backbone)
Growth in bacteria
  Bacterial resistance: Chloramphenicol and Ampicillin, 25 & 100 μg/mL
  Growth temperature: 37°C
  Growth strain: ccdB Survival
  Copy number: High Copy
Gene/Insert
  Gene/Insert name: None
  Tag / fusion protein: V5 (N terminal on backbone); Gal4 DBD (N terminal on backbone)
Terms and licenses: Academic/Nonprofit Terms; Industry Terms: Not Available to Industry
How to cite: pSGE_240_pAGW_V5 was a gift from Alexander Stark (Addgene plasmid # 71188 ; http://n2t.net/addgene:71188 ; RRID:Addgene_71188)
