[The description below was written by a language model from this plasmid's Addgene catalogue record and pLannotate feature annotations shown in this document.]
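Description:
pSGE_240_pAGW_V5 is an empty Gateway destination vector of about 7.6 kb, built for expressing N-terminally tagged fusion proteins under the Drosophila melanogaster actin 5C (Ac5) promoter, which implies use in Drosophila cells, although the record does not name a host cell line. It replicates in E. coli from a high-copy ColE1/pUC-type origin and carries an ampicillin resistance gene on the backbone. Because the unrecombined Gateway cassette contains the ccdB gyrase toxin together with a chloramphenicol resistance gene, the empty vector is maintained under dual ampicillin and chloramphenicol selection in a ccdB-tolerant strain.

Downstream of the Ac5 promoter lies the coding sequence for the yeast GAL4 DNA-binding domain, followed by the attR1–CmR–ccdB–attR2 cassette. The catalogue also lists a V5 epitope as an N-terminal backbone tag, but it is not annotated in the feature table, so its exact position relative to the GAL4 domain cannot be read from the record. In an LR recombination with an entry clone, the open reading frame of interest replaces the CmR/ccdB cassette. This yields a GAL4 DBD (and V5) fusion, and loss of ccdB provides counter-selection for recombinants in standard strains. SV40 sequences after attR2, including the small t intron and the SV40 polyadenylation signal, provide transcript processing. The short lacI, λ Exo and T antigen matches appear to be incidental fragments.

Such fusions can be tethered to GAL4 binding (UAS) sites in reporter constructs. This fits the associated study of transcriptional regulator function, though the record states the purpose only as a Gateway destination vector.
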