Features (pLannotate 1.2.2; 19 found; start..end, strand, type, name):
      1..54      +  CDS            lacI (fragment): lac repressor; lacI; The lac repressor binds to the lac operator to inhibit transcription in E. coli. This inhibition can be relieved by adding lactose or isopropyl-β-D-thiogalactopyranoside (IPTG).
    140..2649    +  promoter       Ac5 promoter: Drosophila melanogaster actin 5C promoter
   2720..3160    +  CDS            GAL4 DNA binding domain: DNA binding domain of the GAL4 transcriptional activator; Saccharomyces cerevisiae GAL4 (truncated)
   3182..3306    +  protein_bind   attR1: mutant version of attR; recombination site for the Gateway® LR reaction LR Clonase™
   3331..3361    +  promoter       lac UV5 promoter: E. coli lac promoter with an "up" mutation
   3385..3414    +  promoter       cat promoter (fragment): promoter of the E. coli cat gene encoding chloramphenicol acetyltransferase
   3415..4095    +  CDS            CmR: chloramphenicol acetyltransferase confers resistance to chloramphenicol
   4252..4410    +  CDS            ccdA (fragment): CCDA_ECO57 - Also known as H, letA. Experimental evidence at protein level: Swiss-Prot protein existence level 1. Antitoxin component of a type II toxin-antitoxin (TA) system which inhibits the post-segregational killing (PSK) of plasmid-free cells, also referred to as a plasmid addiction system. Binds to and blocks the activity of CcdB; will also remove bound CcdB protein from the CcdB-GyrA complex by forming a CcdA-CcdB complex, a process termed rejuvenation. Functions as a transcriptional corepressor for the ccdAB operon, repression also requires CcdB (By similarity). From Escherichia coli
   4415..4720    +  CDS            ccdB: CcdB, a bacterial toxin that poisons DNA gyrase; ccdB; Plasmids containing the ccdB gene cannot be propagated in standard E. coli strains.
   4761..4885    -  protein_bind   attR2: mutant version of attR; recombination site for the Gateway® LR reaction LR Clonase™
   4901..4975    +  CDS            small t antigen (fragment): SV40 (simian virus 40) small t antigen
   4977..5042    +  intron         small t intron: SV40 (simian virus 40) small t antigen intron
   5172..5192    +  CDS            SV40 NLS: nuclear localization signal of SV40 (simian virus 40) large T antigen
   5511..5594    +  CDS            large T antigen (fragment): large T antigen from SV40 (simian virus 40)
   5617..5751    +  polyA_signal   SV40 poly(A) signal: SV40 polyadenylation signal
   5769..5831    -  CDS            Exo (fragment): 5' to 3' double-stranded DNA exonuclease in the λ Red system; exo; creates 3' single-stranded DNA tails
   5830..5847    +  promoter       AmpR promoter (fragment): bla
   5848..6708    +  CDS            AmpR: β-lactamase; bla; confers resistance to ampicillin, carbenicillin, and related antibiotics
   6879..7467    +  rep_origin     ori: high-copy-number ColE1/pMB1/pBR322/pUC origin of replication
>Addgene plasmid #71188 | pSGE_240_pAGW_V5 | depositor full sequence | sequence record 127115 | Full Sequence
GCGCCCAATACGCAAACCGCCTCTCCCCGCGCGTTGGCCGATTCATTAATGCAGGCAACTCGTGAAAGGT
AGGCGGATCAGCGGCCGCAGCATGCAATTCTATATTCTAAAAACACAAATGATACTTCTAAAAAAAAATC
ATGAATGGCATCAACTCTGAATCAAATCTTTGCAGATGCACCTACTTCTCATTTCCACTGTCACATCATT
TTTCCAGATCTCGCTGCCTGTTATGTGGCCCACAAACCAAGACACGTTTTATGGCCATTAAAGCTGGCTG
ATCGTCGCCAAACACCAAATACATAATGAATATGTACACATTCGAGAAAGAAGCGATCAAAGAAGCGTCT
TCGGGCGGAGTAGGAGAATGCGGAGGAGAAGGAGAACGAGCTGATCTAGTATCTCTCCACAATCCAATGC
CAACTGACCAACTGGCCATATTCGGAGCAATTTGAAGCCAATTTCCATCGCCTGGCGATCGCTCCATTCT
TGGCTATATGTTTTTCACCGTTACCCGGGGCCATTTTCAAAGACTCGTCGGCAAGATAAGATTGTGTCAC
TCGCTGTCTCTCTTCATTTGTCGAAGAATGCTGAGGAATTTCGCGATGACGTCGGCGAGTATTTTGAAGA
ATGAGAATAATTTGTATTTATACGAAAATCAGTTAGTGGAATTTTCTACAAAAACATGTTATCTATAGAT
AATTTTGTTGCAAAATATGTTGACTATGACAAAGATTGTATGTATATACCTTTAATGTATTCTCATTTTC
TTATGTATTTATAATGGCAATGATGATACTGATGATATTTTAAGATGATGCCAGACCAAAAGGCTTGAAT
TTCTGCGTCTTTTGCCGAACGCAGTGCATGTGCAATTGTTGTTTTTTGGAATATTCAATTTTCGGACTGT
CCGCTTTGATTTCAGTTTCTTGGCTTATTCAAAAAGCAAAGTAAAGCCAAAAAAGCGAGATGGCAATACC
AAATGCGGCAAAACGGTAGTGGAAGGAAAGGGGTGCGGGGCAGCGGAAGGAAGGGTGGGGCGGGGCGTGG
CGGGGTCTGTGGCTGGGCGCGACGTCACCGACGTTGGAGCCACTCCTTTGACCATGTGTGCGTGTGTGTA
TTATTCGTGTCTCGCCACTCGCCGGTTGTTTTTTTCTTTTTATGCTGCGCTCTCTCTAGCGCCATCTCGC
TTACGCATGCTCAACGCACCGCATGTTGCCGTTTCCTTTTATGCGTCATTTTGGCTCGAAATAGGCAATT
ATTTAAACAAAGATTAGTCAACGAAAACGCTAAAATAAATAAGTCTACAATATGGTTACTTATTGCCATG
TGTGTGCAGCCAACGATAGCAACAAAAGCAACAACACAGGTGGCTTTCCCTCTTTCACTTTTTGTTTGCA
AGCCGCGTGCGAGCAAGACGGCACGACCGGCAAACGCAATTACGCTGACAAAGAGCAGACGAAGTTTTGG
CGAAAAACATCAAGGCGCCTGATACGAATGCATTTGCAATAACAATTGCGATATTTAATATTGTTTATGA
AGCTGTTTGACTTCAAAACACACAAAAAAAAAAATAAAACAAATTATTTGAAAGAGAATTAGGAATCGGA
CGCTTATCGTTAGGGTAACAACAAGAAATGCTTACTGAGTCACAGCCTCTGGAAAACTGCCGCAAGCCAG
AGAGAGAGAGAAAAAGAGGGAGAGCAGCTTAGACCGCATGTGCTTGTGTGTGAGGCGTCTCTCTCTTCGT
CTCTGTTGCGCAAACGCATAGACTGCACTGAGAAAATCGATTACCTATTTTTTATGAATGAATATTTGCA
CTATTACTATTCAAAACTATTAAGATAGCAATCACATTCAATAGCCAAATACTATACCACCTGAGCGATG
CAACGAAATGATCAATTTGAGCAAAAATGCTGCATATTTAGGACGGCATCATTATAGAAATGCTTCTTGC
TGTGTACTTTTCTCTCGTCTGGCAGCTGTTTCGCCGTTATTGTTAAAACCGGCTTAAGTTAGGTGTGTTT
TCTACGACTAGTGAATGCCCTACTAGAAGATGTGTGTTGCACAAAATGTCCCTGGAATAACCAATTTGAA
GTGCAGATAGCAGTAAACGTAAGCTAATATGAATATTATTTAACTGTAATGTTTTAATATCGCTGGACAT
TACTAATAAACCCACTATAAACACATGTACATATGTATGTTTTGGCATACAATGAGTAGTTGGGGAAAAA
ATGTGTAAAAGCACCGTGACCATCACAGCATAAAGATAACCAGCTGAAGTATCGAATATGAGTAACCCCC
AAATTGAATCACATGCCGCAACTGATAGGACCCATGGAAGTACACTCTTCATGGCGATATACAAGACACA
CACAAGCACGAACACCCAGTTGCGGAGGAAATTCTCCGTAAATGAAAACCCAATCGGCGAACAATTCATA
CCCATATATGGTAAAAGTTTTGAACGCGACTTGAGAGCGGAGAGCATTGCGGCTGATAAGGTTTTAGCGC
TAAGCGGGCTTTATAAAACGGGCTGCGGGACCAGTTTTCATATCACTACCGTTTGAGTTCTTGTGCTGTG
TGGATACTCCTCCCGACACAAAGCCGCTCCATCAGCCAGCAGTCGTCTAATCCAGAGACCCCGGATCCAG
ATATCATGGGGAAGCCAATCCCTAATCCCCTTCTGGGACTCGACTCTACCGGCGGCTCTATGAAGCTACT
GTCTTCTATCGAACAAGCATGCGATATTTGCCGACTTAAAAAGCTCAAGTGCTCCAAAGAAAAACCGAAG
TGCGCCAAGTGTCTGAAGAACAACTGGGAGTGTCGCTACTCTCCCAAAACCAAAAGGTCTCCGCTGACTA
GGGCACATCTGACAGAAGTGGAATCAAGGCTAGAAAGACTGGAACAGCTATTTCTACTGATTTTTCCTCG
AGAAGACCTTGACATGATTTTGAAAATGGATTCTTTACAGGATATAAAAGCATTGTTAACAGGATTATTT
GTACAAGATAATGTGAATAAAGATGCCGTCACAGATAGATTGGCTTCAGTGGAGACTGATATGCCTCTAA
CATTGAGACAGCATAGAATAAGTGCGACATCATCATCGGAAGAGAGTAGTAACAAAGGTCAAAGACAGTT
GACTGTATCGTCGGGCGGCGGCCACCGGTATACAAGTTTGTACAAAAAAGCTGAACGAGAAACGTAAAAT
GATATAAATATCAATATATTAAATTAGATTTTGCATAAAAAACAGACTACATAATACTGTAAAACACAAC
ATATCCAGTCACTATGGCGGCCGCATTAGGCACCCCAGGCTTTACACTTTATGCTTCCGGCTCGTATAAT
GTGTGGATTTTGAGTTAGGATCCGTCGAGATTTTCAGGAGCTAAGGAAGCTAAAATGGAGAAAAAAATCA
CTGGATATACCACCGTTGATATATCCCAATGGCATCGTAAAGAACATTTTGAGGCATTTCAGTCAGTTGC
TCAATGTACCTATAACCAGACCGTTCAGCTGGATATTACGGCCTTTTTAAAGACCGTAAAGAAAAATAAG
CACAAGTTTTATCCGGCCTTTATTCACATTCTTGCCCGCCTGATGAATGCTCATCCGGAATTCCGTATGG
CAATGAAAGACGGTGAGCTGGTGATATGGGATAGTGTTCACCCTTGTTACACCGTTTTCCATGAGCAAAC
TGAAACGTTTTCATCGCTCTGGAGTGAATACCACGACGATTTCCGGCAGTTTCTACACATATATTCGCAA
GATGTGGCGTGTTACGGTGAAAACCTGGCCTATTTCCCTAAAGGGTTTATTGAGAATATGTTTTTCGTCT
CAGCCAATCCCTGGGTGAGTTTCACCAGTTTTGATTTAAACGTGGCCAATATGGACAACTTCTTCGCCCC
CGTTTTCACCATGGGCAAATATTATACGCAAGGCGACAAGGTGCTGATGCCGCTGGCGATTCAGGTTCAT
CATGCCGTTTGTGATGGCTTCCATGTCGGCAGAATGCTTAATGAATTACAACAGTACTGCGATGAGTGGC
AGGCGGGGCGTAATCTAGAGGATCCGGCTTACTAAAAGCCAGATAACAGTATGCGTATTTGCGCGCTGAT
TTTTGCGGTATAAGAATATATACTGATATGTATACCCGAAGTATGTCAAAAAGAGGTATGCTATGAAGCA
GCGTATTACAGTGACAGTTGACAGCGACAGCTATCAGTTGCTCAAGGCATATATGATGTCAATATCTCCG
GTCTGGTAAGCACAACCATGCAGAATGAAGCCCGTCGTCTGCGTGCCGAACGCTGGAAAGCGGAAAATCA
GGAAGGGATGGCTGAGGTCGCCCGGTTTATTGAAATGAACGGCTCTTTTGCTGACGAGAACAGGGGCTGG
TGAAATGCAGTTTAAGGTTTACACCTATAAAAGAGAGAGCCGTTATCGTCTGTTTGTGGATGTACAGAGT
GATATTATTGACACGCCCGGGCGACGGATGGTGATCCCCCTGGCCAGTGCACGTCTGCTGTCAGATAAAG
TCCCCCGTGAACTTTACCCGGTGGTGCATATCGGGGATGAAAGCTGGCGCATGATGACCACCGATATGGC
CAGTGTGCCGGTCTCCGTTATCGGGGAAGAAGTGGCTGATCTCAGCCACCGCGAAAATGACATCAAAAAC
GCCATTAACCTGATGTTCTGGGGAATATAAATGTCAGGCTCCCTTATACACAGCCAGTCTGCAGGTCGAC
CATAGTGACTGGATATGTTGTGTTTTACAGTATTATGTAGTCTGTTTTTTATGCAAAATCTAATTTAATA
TATTGATATTTATATCATTTTACGTTTCTCGTTCAGCTTTCTTGTACAAAGTGGTGACGTAAGCTAGCAG
GATCTTTGTGAAGGAACCTTACTTCTGTGGTGTGACATAATTGGACAAACTACCTACAGAGATTTAAAGC
TCTAAGGTAAATATAAAATTTTTAAGTGTATAATGTGTTAAACTACTGATTCTAATTGTTTGTGTATTTT
AGATTCCAACCTATGGAACTGATGAATGGGAGCAGTGGTGGAATGCCTTTAATGAGGAAAACCTGTTTTG
CTCAGAAGAAATGCCATCTAGTGATGATGAGGCTACTGCTGACTCTCAACATTCTACTCCTCCAAAAAAG
AAGAGAAAGGTAGAAGACCCCAAGGACTTTCCTTCAGAATTGCTAAGTTTTTTGAGTCATGCTGTGTTTA
GTAATAGAACTCTTGCTTGCTTTGCTATTTACACCACAAAGGAAAAAGCTGCACTGCTATACAAGAAAAT
TATGGAAAAATATTCTGTAACCTTTATAAGTAGGCATAACAGTTATAATCATAACATACTGTTTTTTCTT
ACTCCACACAGGCATAGAGTGTCTGCTATTAATAACTATGCTCAAAAATTGTGTACCTTTAGCTTTTTAA
TTTGTAAAGGGGTTAATAAGGAATATTTGATGTATAGTGCCTTGACTAGAGATCATAATCAGCCATACCA
CATTTGTAGAGGTTTTACTTGCTTTAAAAAACCTCCCACACCTCCCCCTGAACCTGAAACATAAAATGAA
TGCAATTGTTGTTGTTAACTTGTTTATTGCAGCTTATAATGGTTACAAATAAAGCAATAGCATCACAAAT
TTCACAAATAAAGCATTTTTTTCACTGCATTCTAGTTGTGGTTTGTCCAAACTCATCAATGTATCTTATC
ATGTCTGGATCCCGTTTAAACTACGCGTAATTCAAACAGGGTTCTGGCGTCGTTCTCGTACTGTTTTCCC
CAGGCCAGTGCTTTAGCGTTATTGAAAAAGGAAGAGTATGAGTATTCAACATTTCCGTGTCGCCCTTATT
CCCTTTTTTGCGGCATTTTGCCTTCCTGTTTTTGCTCACCCAGAAACGCTGGTGAAAGTAAAAGATGCTG
AAGATCAGTTGGGTGCACGAGTGGGTTACATCGAACTGGATCTCAACAGCGGTAAGATCCTTGAGAGTTT
TCGCCCCGAAGAACGTTTTCCAATGATGAGCACTTTTAAAGTTCTGCTATGTGGCGCGGTATTATCCCGT
ATTGACGCCGGGCAAGAGCAACTCGGTCGCCGCATACACTATTCTCAGAATGACTTGGTTGAGTACTCAC
CAGTCACAGAAAAGCATCTTACGGATGGCATGACAGTAAGAGAATTATGCAGTGCTGCCATAACCATGAG
TGATAACACTGCGGCCAACTTACTTCTGACAACGATCGGAGGACCGAAGGAGCTAACCGCTTTTTTGCAC
AACATGGGGGATCATGTAACTCGCCTTGATCGTTGGGAACCGGAGCTGAATGAAGCCATACCAAACGACG
AGCGTGACACCACGATGCCTGTAGCAATGGCAACAACGTTGCGCAAACTATTAACTGGCGAACTACTTAC
TCTAGCTTCCCGGCAACAATTAATAGACTGGATGGAGGCGGATAAAGTTGCAGGACCACTTCTGCGCTCG
GCCCTTCCGGCTGGCTGGTTTATTGCTGATAAATCTGGAGCCGGTGAGCGTGGGTCTCGCGGTATCATTG
CAGCACTGGGGCCAGATGGTAAGCCCTCCCGTATCGTAGTTATCTACACGACGGGGAGTCAGGCAACTAT
GGATGAACGAAATAGACAGATCGCTGAGATAGGTGCCTCACTGATTAAGCATTGGTAACTGTCAGACCAA
GTTTACTCATATATACTTTAGATTGATTTAAAACTTCATTTTTAATTTAAAAGGATCTAGGTGAAGATCC
TTTTTGATAATCTCATGACCAAAATCCCTTAACGTGAGTTTTCGTTCCACTGAGCGTCAGACCCCGTAGA
AAAGATCAAAGGATCTTCTTGAGATCCTTTTTTTCTGCGCGTAATCTGCTGCTTGCAAACAAAAAAACCA
CCGCTACCAGCGGTGGTTTGTTTGCCGGATCAAGAGCTACCAACTCTTTTTCCGAAGGTAACTGGCTTCA
GCAGAGCGCAGATACCAAATACTGTCCTTCTAGTGTAGCCGTAGTTAGGCCACCACTTCAAGAACTCTGT
AGCACCGCCTACATACCTCGCTCTGCTAATCCTGTTACCAGTGGCTGCTGCCAGTGGCGATAAGTCGTGT
CTTACCGGGTTGGACTCAAGACGATAGTTACCGGATAAGGCGCAGCGGTCGGGCTGAACGGGGGGTTCGT
GCACACAGCCCAGCTTGGAGCGAACGACCTACACCGAACTGAGATACCTACAGCGTGAGCTATGAGAAAG
CGCCACGCTTCCCGAAGGGAGAAAGGCGGACAGGTATCCGGTAAGCGGCAGGGTCGGAACAGGAGAGCGC
ACGAGGGAGCTTCCAGGGGGAAACGCCTGGTATCTTTATAGTCCTGTCGGGTTTCGCCACCTCTGACTTG
AGCGTCGATTTTTGTGATGCTCGTCAGGGGGGCGGAGCCTATGGAAAAACGCCAGCAACGCGGCCTTTTT
ACGGTTCCTGGCCTTTTGCTGGCCTTTTGCTCACATGTTCTTTCCTGCGTTATCCCCTGATTCTGTGGAT
AACCGTATTACCGCCTTTGAGTGAGCTGATACCGCTCGCCGCAGCCGAACGACCGAGCGCAGCGAGTCAG
TGAGCGAGGAAGCGGAAGA
