>Addgene plasmid #71188 | pSGE_240_pAGW_V5 | addgene partial sequence | sequence record 129444 | AC5 5'-ACACAAAGCCGCTCCATCAG-3'
GGATCCAGATATCATGGGGAAGCCAATCCCTAATCCCCTTCTGGGACTCGACTCTACCGGCGGCTCTATG
AAGCTACTGTCTTCTATCGAACAAGCATGCGATATTTGCCGACTTAAAAAGCTCAAGTGCTCCAAAGAAA
AACCGAAGTGCGCCAAGTGTCTGAAGAACAACTGGGAGTGTCGCTACTCTCCCAAAACCAAAAGGTCTCC
GCTGACTAGGGCACATCTGACAGAAGTGGAATCAAGGCTAGAAAGACTGGAACAGCTATTTCTACTGATT
TTTCCTCGAGAAGACCTTGACATGATTTTGAAAATGGATTCTTTACAGGATATAAAAGCATTGTTAACAG
GATTATTTGTACAAGATAATGTGAATAAAGATGCCGTCACAGATAGATTGGCTTCAGTGGAGACTGATAT
GCCTCTAACATTGAGACAGCATAGAATAAGTGCGACATCATCATCGGAAGAGAGTAGTAACAAAGGTCAA
AGACAGTTGACTGTATCGTCGGGCGGCGGCCACCGGTATACAAGTTTGTACAAAAAAGCTGAACGAGAAA
CGTAAAATGATATAAATATCAATATATTAAATTAGATTTTGCATAAAAAACAGACTACATAATACTGTAA
AACACAACATATCCAGTCACTATGGCGGCCGCATTAGGCACCCCAGGCTTTACACTTTATGCTTCCGGCT
CGTATAATGTGTGGATTTTGAGTTAGGATCCGTCGAGATTTTCAGGAGCTAAGGAAGCTAAAATGGAGAA
AAAAATCACTGGATATACCACCGTTGATATATCCCAATGGCATCGTAAAGAACATTTTGAGGCATTTCAG
TCAGTTGCTCAATGTACCTATAACCAGACCGTTCAGCTGGATATTACGGCCTTTTTAAAGACCGTAAAGA
AAAATAAGCACAAGTTTTATCCGGCCTTTATTCACATTCTTGCCCGCCTGATGAATGCTCATCCGGAATT
CCGTATGGCAATGAAAGACGGTGAGCTGGTGATATGGGATAGTGTTCACCCTTGTT
