>Addgene plasmid #71188 | pSGE_240_pAGW_V5 | addgene partial sequence | sequence record 129445 | SV40-splice-R2 5'-CACAAACAATTAGAATCAGTAG-3'
AAATTTTATATTTACCTTAGAGCTTTAAATCTCTGTAGGTAGTTTGTCCAATTATGTCACACCACAGAAG
TAAGGTTCCTTCACAAAGATCCTGCTAGCTTACGTCACCACTTTGTACAAGAAAGCTGAACGAGAAACGT
AAAATGATATAAATATCAATATATTAAATTAGATTTTGCATAAAAAACAGACTACATAATACTGTAAAAC
ACAACATATCCAGTCACTATGGTCGACCTGCAGACTGGCTGTGTATAAGGGAGCCTGACATTTATATTCC
CCAGAACATCAGGTTAATGGCGTTTTTGATGTCATTTTCGCGGTGGCTGAGATCAGCCACTTCTTCCCCG
ATAACGGAGACCGGCACACTGGCCATATCGGTGGTCATCATGCGCCAGCTTTCATCCCCGATATGCACCA
CCGGGTAAAGTTCACGGGGGACTTTATCTGACAGCAGACGTGCACTGGCCAGGGGGATCACCATCCGTCG
CCCGGGCGTGTCAATAATATCACTCTGTACATCCACAAACAGACGATAACGGCTCTCTCTTTTATAGGTG
TAAACCTTAAACTGCATTTCACCAGCCCCTGTTCTCGTCAGCAAAAGAGCCGTTCATTTCAATAAACCGG
GCGACCTCAGCCATCCCTTCCTGATTTTCCGCTTTCCAGCGTTCGGCACGCAGACGACGGGCTTCATTCT
GCATGGTTGTGCTTACCAGACCGGAGATATTGACATCATATATGCCTTGAGCAACTGATAGCTGTCGCTG
TCAACTGTCACTGTAATACGCTGCTTCATAGCATACCTCTTTTTGACATACTTCGGGTATACATATCAGT
ATATATTCTTATACCGCAAAAATCAGCGCGCAAATACGCATACTGTTATCTGGCTTTTAGTAAGCCGGAT
CCTCTAGATTACGCCCCGCCTGCCACTCATCGCAGTACTGTTGTAATTCATTAAGCATTCTGCCGACATG
GAAGCCATCACAAACGGCATGATGAACCTGAATCGCCAGCGGCATCAGCACCTTGTCGCCTTGCGTATAA
TATTTGCCCATGGTGAAAACGGGGGCGAAGAAGTTGTCCAT
